Addgene plasmid #11300: rag1 short
Depositing lab: Lisa Steiner. Depositing organization: Massachusetts Institute of Technology. Publication: Characterization and expression of the recombination activating genes (rag1 and rag2) of zebrafish. Willett CE, Cherry JJ, Steiner LA. Immunogenetics. 1997 . 45(6):394-404. 10.1007/s002510050221 PubMed 9089097.
Backbone
  Vector backbone: pBluescript KS(-)
  Backbone manufacturer: Stratagene
  Backbone size w/o insert (bp): 3000
  Vector type: Bacterial Expression
Growth in bacteria
  Bacterial resistance: Ampicillin, 100 μg/mL
  Growth temperature: 37°C
  Growth strain: DH5alpha
  Copy number: High Copy
Gene/Insert
  Gene/Insert name: rag1
  Species: D. rerio (zebrafish)
  Insert size (bp): 649
  Entrez Gene: rag1 (a.k.a. RAG-1)
  Cloning method: Restriction Enzyme; 5′ cloning site EcoRI (not destroyed); 3′ cloning site EcoRI (not destroyed)
  Sequencing primers: 5′ T3; 3′ T7
Terms and licenses: Academic/Nonprofit Terms; Industry Terms: Not Available to Industry
Depositor comments: This is a rag1 PCR product. To make probes: antisense HindIII - T7, sense XbaI - T3.
How to cite: rag1 short was a gift from Lisa Steiner (Addgene plasmid # 11300 ; http://n2t.net/addgene:11300 ; RRID:Addgene_11300)
