[The description below was written by a language model from this plasmid's Addgene catalogue record.]
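Description:
rag1 short is a small cloning plasmid built on the pBluescript KS(-) phagemid backbone (about 3 kb) and carrying a 649 bp fragment of the zebrafish (Danio rerio) recombination activating gene 1, rag1. The record describes the insert as a PCR product, so it represents only a portion of the gene rather than a full coding sequence. It was cloned into the polylinker as an EcoRI fragment, with the EcoRI site retained at both ends so that the insert can be excised again with that single enzyme. The plasmid is maintained in E. coli at high copy number and selected with ampicillin. Although the catalogue lists the vector type as bacterial expression, nothing in the record indicates that a protein product is intended. No feature table is provided, so backbone elements beyond those named in the catalogue fields are not documented here.

The functional point of the construct is the pair of phage RNA polymerase promoters, T3 and T7, that flank the pBluescript polylinker and also serve as the sequencing primer sites. According to the depositor's comments, linearising with HindIII and transcribing from T7 yields the antisense strand, while linearising with XbaI and transcribing from T3 yields the sense strand. This makes the plasmid a template for in vitro transcription of strand-specific rag1 riboprobes, with the sense transcript serving as a natural negative control. Such probes suit hybridisation-based detection of rag1 transcripts, consistent with the associated work characterising rag1 and rag2 expression in zebrafish, where rag1 marks developing lymphocytes undergoing V(D)J recombination.
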