>Addgene plasmid #11300 | rag1 short | addgene partial sequence | sequence record 18138 | T7 5'-TAATACGACTCACTATAGGG-3'
TGGATCCACTAGTAACGGCCGCCAGTGTGCTGGAATTCGGCTTTTGTGGGCGTTCATGAACTTCTGAAGA
TACTTGGAAGTGTAGAGCCAGTGGTGTTTTAATATGTCTTCAAGTTCGAATGTCTTGGACTGCCTTGCAT
TCATCTTCCGAAAACGCCTGAAGAGCTTGTTCCCAGATTCATTCCCTTCACTGGCCCATGCTCCGATAGA
CCCGTCTCTTTCAACGATTTCAGGAACATGGGCCAAGGTCTTGTGGAGGTAGTTGGTGATTTTTCCATCA
TATCGATACTTAAACATGGAGGATAGAAGGTCAGCAAATTGCTGAGAGTTGTAGCTGTATTGACAGAGTT
GGTCAGGGCAGTCTCTGGAGGGACAAGTTGACCGCCATACAGGCTTCATCTGCAAGTAGAGGTCCATCAG
TTTCAATAGAGCCTCACGTCGTTCTGCAGAAGGAACCAGCTCACAAACAGCCTCCACCGCTTCACGTGTC
ATCAGCCGACGAGCATAGTTTCCATTCATCCTCATCACAGGCTTGAGTTTCATTTTCTTTCTTAGTTGCT
TGTCCAGGGTTGACCGCCAACGGCGGCGCTCCTCTCGACTCGGATTGGGCTTCTGGTAGACTTCTCCAAT
CTCATCCTGAAAGATTTTGTAGAATTCAGTCCCATTCCCAATGTCGCAG
